Addgene plasmid #24306: 7TF
Depositing lab: Roel Nusse. Depositing organization: Stanford University. Publication: Lentiviral vectors to probe and manipulate the wnt signaling pathway. Fuerer C, Nusse R. PLoS One. 2010 . 5(2):e9370. 10.1371/journal.pone.0009370 PubMed 20186325.
Backbone
  Vector backbone: pRRLSIN.cPPT.PGK-GFP.WPRE
  Backbone manufacturer: Naldini/Trono (Addgene #12252)
  Backbone size w/o insert (bp): 6132
  Vector type: Lentiviral
Growth in bacteria
  Bacterial resistance: Ampicillin, 100 μg/mL
  Growth temperature: 37°C
  Growth strain: Stbl3
  Copy number: High Copy
Gene/Insert
  Gene/Insert name: 7xTcf-FFluc (alt names: FFluc; firefly luciferase; luciferase)
  Species: Photinus pyralis
  Insert size (bp): 1919
  Cloning method: Restriction Enzyme; 5′ cloning site PstI (not destroyed); 3′ cloning site SalI (not destroyed)
  Sequencing primers: 5′ GGCCCGAAGGAATAGAAG; 3′ AACGGGCCACAACTCCTC
Resource information
  A portion of this plasmid was derived from a plasmid made by: The 7xTcf promoter is derived from pSuperTOPflash, published in Veeman MT et al., Curr Biol 13: 680–685 (2003)
Terms and licenses: Academic/Nonprofit Terms; Industry Terms: Not Available to Industry
Depositor comments: TFC repeat sequence is AGATCAAAGGgg This plasmid requires a 2nd generation lentiviral packaging system.
How to cite: 7TF was a gift from Roel Nusse (Addgene plasmid # 24306 ; http://n2t.net/addgene:24306 ; RRID:Addgene_24306)
