[The description below was written by a language model from this plasmid's Addgene catalogue record and pLannotate feature annotations shown in this document.]
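Description:
7TF is a self-inactivating HIV-1-based lentiviral reporter plasmid for monitoring Wnt/β-catenin signalling, built on the pRRLSIN.cPPT.PGK-GFP.WPRE backbone. The backbone's expression cassette has been replaced, between PstI and SalI sites, by a 7xTcf-firefly luciferase insert of about 1.9 kb. It is propagated in E. coli at high copy from a ColE1/pUC-type origin under ampicillin selection (AmpR). The recombination-deficient Stbl3 strain is listed for growth, as is common for LTR-containing vectors. An f1 origin, lac promoter/operator remnants, T7 and T3 promoters and an SV40 origin are carried over from the backbone.

The viral genome is transcribed from an RSV promoter fused to a truncated 5' LTR. This is followed by the Ψ packaging signal with a gag fragment, the Rev response element and the cPPT/CTS, which aids nuclear import of the reverse-transcribed genome. The reporter consists of seven Tcf/LEF binding sites derived from pSuperTOPflash, which are recorded in the catalogue fields but not separately annotated in the feature table. These sites lie upstream of a minimal TATA-box promoter with low basal activity that drives the luc+ version of Photinus pyralis luciferase. A WPRE downstream enhances transcript expression, and the ΔU3 3' LTR inactivates LTR promoter activity after integration, so luciferase output should depend mainly on β-catenin/Tcf activation of the internal promoter. An SV40 poly(A) signal lies beyond the 3' LTR.

No mammalian selection marker or second reporter is annotated. The depositor states that a 2nd generation packaging system is required. The vector is used to make stable Wnt-responsive luciferase reporter cells by transduction.
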