Features (pLannotate 1.2.2; 26 found; start..end, strand, type, name):
     23..41      -  misc_feature   MCS (fragment): pUC18/19 multiple cloning site
    201..232     +  promoter       minP: minimal TATA-box promoter with low basal activity
    294..1946    +  CDS            luciferase: firefly luciferase; luc+; enhanced luc+ version of the luciferase gene
   1960..2548    +  misc_feature   WPRE: woodchuck hepatitis virus posttranscriptional regulatory element
   2565..2633    +  CDS            nef (fragment): NEF_HV1Z2 - Experimental evidence at protein level: Swiss-Prot protein existence level 1. Extracellular Nef protein targets CD4(+) T-lymphocytes for apoptosis by interacting with CXCR4 surface receptors. From Human immunodeficiency virus type 1 group M subtype D (isolate Z2/CDC-Z34) (HIV-1).
   2635..2868    +  LTR            3' LTR (ΔU3): self-inactivating 3' long terminal repeat (LTR) from HIV-1
   2940..3061    +  polyA_signal   SV40 poly(A) signal: SV40 polyadenylation signal
   3080..3215    +  rep_origin     SV40 ori: SV40 origin of replication
   3248..3266    -  promoter       T7 promoter: promoter for bacteriophage T7 RNA polymerase
   3274..3429    +  CDS            lacZα (fragment): LacZα fragment of β-galactosidase; lacZ fragment
   3437..3892    +  rep_origin     f1 ori (sequence partly withheld): f1 bacteriophage origin of replication; arrow indicates direction of (+) strand synthesis
   3921..4025    +  promoter       AmpR promoter: bla
   4026..4886    +  CDS            AmpR: β-lactamase; bla; confers resistance to ampicillin, carbenicillin, and related antibiotics
   5057..5645    +  rep_origin     ori: high-copy-number ColE1/pMB1/pBR322/pUC origin of replication
   5828..5920    +  CDS            lacI (fragment): lac repressor; lacI; The lac repressor binds to the lac operator to inhibit transcription in E. coli. This inhibition can be relieved by adding lactose or isopropyl-β-D-thiogalactopyranoside (IPTG).
   5933..5954    +  protein_bind   CAP binding site: CAP binding activates transcription in the presence of cAMP. E. coli catabolite activator protein
   5969..5999    +  promoter       lac promoter: promoter for the E. coli lac operon
   6007..6023    +  protein_bind   lac operator: The lac repressor binds to the lac operator to inhibit transcription in E. coli. This inhibition can be relieved by adding lactose or isopropyl-β-D-thiogalactopyranoside (IPTG). lac repressor encoded by lacI
   6068..6086    +  promoter       T3 promoter: promoter for bacteriophage T3 RNA polymerase
   6114..6335    +  promoter       RSV promoter: Rous sarcoma virus enhancer/promoter
   6342..6522    +  LTR            5' LTR (truncated): truncated 5' long terminal repeat (LTR) from HIV-1
   6566..6691    +  misc_feature   HIV-1 Ψ: packaging signal of human immunodeficiency virus type 1
   6675..7038    +  CDS            HIV-1 gag (fragment): gag protein from human immunodeficiency virus 1; gag
   7133..7469    +  ncRNA          RRE: Accession: RF00036 - HIV Rev response element
   7794..7894    +  CDS            Rev (fragment): human immunodeficiency virus 1 (HIV-1) Rev protein; rev; enhances nuclear export of unspliced and incompletely spliced viral mRNAs
   7913..8030    +  misc_feature   cPPT/CTS: central polypurine tract and central termination sequence of HIV-1
>Addgene plasmid #24306 | 7TF | depositor full sequence | sequence record 11355 | Author sequence
CTAGCCCGGGCTCGAGCAGCTGAAGCTTGCATGCCTGCAGGGTACCGAGCTCTTACGCGAGATCAAAGGG
GGTAAGATCAAAGGGGGTAAGATCAAAGGGGCGCGAGATCAAAGGGGGTAAGATCAAAGGGGGTAAGATC
AAAGGGGGTAAGATCAAAGGGGCGCGCCCGCGTGCTAGCCCGGGCTCGAGATCTAGACTCTAGAGGGTAT
ATAATGGAAGCTCGAATTCCAGCTTGGCATTCCGGTACTGTTGGTAAAAAGCTTGGCATTCCGGTACTGT
TGGTAAAGCCACCATGGAAGACGCCAAAAACATAAAGAAAGGCCCGGCGCCATTCTATCCGCTGGAAGAT
GGAACCGCTGGAGAGCAACTGCATAAGGCTATGAAGAGATACGCCCTGGTTCCTGGAACAATTGCTTTTA
CAGATGCACATATCGAGGTGGACATCACTTACGCTGAGTACTTCGAAATGTCCGTTCGGTTGGCAGAAGC
TATGAAACGATATGGGCTGAATACAAATCACAGAATCGTCGTATGCAGTGAAAACTCTCTTCAATTCTTT
ATGCCGGTGTTGGGCGCGTTATTTATCGGAGTTGCAGTTGCGCCCGCGAACGACATTTATAATGAACGTG
AATTGCTCAACAGTATGGGCATTTCGCAGCCTACCGTGGTGTTCGTTTCCAAAAAGGGGTTGCAAAAAAT
TTTGAACGTGCAAAAAAAGCTCCCAATCATCCAAAAAATTATTATCATGGATTCTAAAACGGATTACCAG
GGATTTCAGTCGATGTACACGTTCGTCACATCTCATCTACCTCCCGGTTTTAATGAATACGATTTTGTGC
CAGAGTCCTTCGATAGGGACAAGACAATTGCACTGATCATGAACTCCTCTGGATCTACTGGTCTGCCTAA
AGGTGTCGCTCTGCCTCATAGAACTGCCTGCGTGAGATTCTCGCATGCCAGAGATCCTATTTTTGGCAAT
CAAATCATTCCGGATACTGCGATTTTAAGTGTTGTTCCATTCCATCACGGTTTTGGAATGTTTACTACAC
TCGGATATTTGATATGTGGATTTCGAGTCGTCTTAATGTATAGATTTGAAGAAGAGCTGTTTCTGAGGAG
CCTTCAGGATTACAAGATTCAAAGTGCGCTGCTGGTGCCAACCCTATTCTCCTTCTTCGCCAAAAGCACT
CTGATTGACAAATACGATTTATCTAATTTACACGAAATTGCTTCTGGTGGCGCTCCCCTCTCTAAGGAAG
TCGGGGAAGCGGTTGCCAAGAGGTTCCATCTGCCAGGTATCAGGCAAGGATATGGGCTCACTGAGACTAC
ATCAGCTATTCTGATTACACCCGAGGGGGATGATAAACCGGGCGCGGTCGGTAAAGTTGTTCCATTTTTT
GAAGCGAAGGTTGTGGATCTGGATACCGGGAAAACGCTGGGCGTTAATCAAAGAGGCGAACTGTGTGTGA
GAGGTCCTATGATTATGTCCGGTTATGTAAACAATCCGGAAGCGACCAACGCCTTGATTGACAAGGATGG
ATGGCTACATTCTGGAGACATAGCTTACTGGGACGAAGACGAACACTTCTTCATCGTTGACCGCCTGAAG
TCTCTGATTAAGTACAAAGGCTATCAGGTGGCTCCCGCTGAATTGGAATCCATCTTGCTCCAACACCCCA
ACATCTTCGACGCAGGTGTCGCAGGTCTTCCCGACGATGACGCCGGTGAACTTCCCGCCGCCGTTGTTGT
TTTGGAGCACGGAAAGACGATGACGGAAAAAGAGATCGTGGATTACGTCGCCAGTCAAGTAACAACCGCG
AAAAAGTTGCGCGGAGGAGTTGTGTTTGTGGACGAAGTACCGAAAGGTCTTACCGGAAAACTCGACGCAA
GAAAAATCAGAGAGATCCTCATAAAGGCCAAGAAGGGCGGAAAGATCGCCGTGTAATTCTAGAGTCGACA
ATCAACCTCTGGATTACAAAATTTGTGAAAGATTGACTGGTATTCTTAACTATGTTGCTCCTTTTACGCT
ATGTGGATACGCTGCTTTAATGCCTTTGTATCATGCTATTGCTTCCCGTATGGCTTTCATTTTCTCCTCC
TTGTATAAATCCTGGTTGCTGTCTCTTTATGAGGAGTTGTGGCCCGTTGTCAGGCAACGTGGCGTGGTGT
GCACTGTGTTTGCTGACGCAACCCCCACTGGTTGGGGCATTGCCACCACCTGTCAGCTCCTTTCCGGGAC
TTTCGCTTTCCCCCTCCCTATTGCCACGGCGGAACTCATCGCCGCCTGCCTTGCCCGCTGCTGGACAGGG
GCTCGGCTGTTGGGCACTGACAATTCCGTGGTGTTGTCGGGGAAGCTGACGTCCTTTCCATGGCTGCTCG
CCTGTGTTGCCACCTGGATTCTGCGCGGGACGTCCTTCTGCTACGTCCCTTCGGCCCTCAATCCAGCGGA
CCTTCCTTCCCGCGGCCTGCTGCCGGCTCTGCGGCCTCTTCCGCGTCTTCGCCTTCGCCCTCAGACGAGT
CGGATCTCCCTTTGGGCCGCCTCCCCGCCTGGAATTCGAGCTCGGTACCTTTAAGACCAATGACTTACAA
GGCAGCTGTAGATCTTAGCCACTTTTTAAAAGAAAAGGGGGGACTGGAAGGGCTAATTCACTCCCAACGA
AGACAAGATCTGCTTTTTGCTTGTACTGGGTCTCTCTGGTTAGACCAGATCTGAGCCTGGGAGCTCTCTG
GCTAACTAGGGAACCCACTGCTTAAGCCTCAATAAAGCTTGCCTTGAGTGCTTCAAGTAGTGTGTGCCCG
TCTGTTGTGTGACTCTGGTAACTAGAGATCCCTCAGACCCTTTTAGTCAGTGTGGAAAATCTCTAGCAGT
AGTAGTTCATGTCATCTTATTATTCAGTATTTATAACTTGCAAAGAAATGAATATCAGAGAGTGAGAGGA
ACTTGTTTATTGCAGCTTATAATGGTTACAAATAAAGCAATAGCATCACAAATTTCACAAATAAAGCATT
TTTTTCACTGCATTCTAGTTGTGGTTTGTCCAAACTCATCAATGTATCTTATCATGTCTGGCTCTAGCTA
TCCCGCCCCTAACTCCGCCCAGTTCCGCCCATTCTCCGCCCCATGGCTGACTAATTTTTTTTATTTATGC
AGAGGCCGAGGCCGCCTCGGCCTCTGAGCTATTCCAGAAGTAGTGAGGAGGCTTTTTTGGAGGCCTAGGC
TTTTGCGTCGAGACGTACCCAATTCGCCCTATAGTGAGTCGTATTACGCGCGCTCACTGGCCGTCGTTTT
ACAACGTCGTGACTGGGAAAACCCTGGCGTTACCCAACTTAATCGCCTTGCAGCACATCCCCCTTTCGCC
AGCTGGCGTAATAGCGAAGAGGCCCGCACCGATCGCCCTTCCCAACAGTTGCGCAGCCTGAATGGCGAAT
GGCGCG
[124 nt withheld, positions 3437-3560]
C
[91 nt withheld, positions 3562-3652]
A
[49 nt withheld, positions 3654-3702]
CCTTTGACGTTGGAGTCCACGTTCTTT
[37 nt withheld, positions 3730-3766]
ACCCTATCTCGGTCTATTCTTTTGATTTATAAGGGATTTTGCCGATTTCGGCCTATTGGTTAAAAAATGA
GCTGATTTAACAAAAATTTAACGCGAATTTTAACAAAATATTAACGTTTACAATTTCCCAGGTGGCACTT
TTCGGGGAAATGTGCGCGGAACCCCTATTTGTTTATTTTTCTAAATACATTCAAATATGTATCCGCTCAT
GAGACAATAACCCTGATAAATGCTTCAATAATATTGAAAAAGGAAGAGTATGAGTATTCAACATTTCCGT
GTCGCCCTTATTCCCTTTTTTGCGGCATTTTGCCTTCCTGTTTTTGCTCACCCAGAAACGCTGGTGAAAG
TAAAAGATGCTGAAGATCAGTTGGGTGCACGAGTGGGTTACATCGAACTGGATCTCAACAGCGGTAAGAT
CCTTGAGAGTTTTCGCCCCGAAGAACGTTTTCCAATGATGAGCACTTTTAAAGTTCTGCTATGTGGCGCG
GTATTATCCCGTATTGACGCCGGGCAAGAGCAACTCGGTCGCCGCATACACTATTCTCAGAATGACTTGG
TTGAGTACTCACCAGTCACAGAAAAGCATCTTACGGATGGCATGACAGTAAGAGAATTATGCAGTGCTGC
CATAACCATGAGTGATAACACTGCGGCCAACTTACTTCTGACAACGATCGGAGGACCGAAGGAGCTAACC
GCTTTTTTGCACAACATGGGGGATCATGTAACTCGCCTTGATCGTTGGGAACCGGAGCTGAATGAAGCCA
TACCAAACGACGAGCGTGACACCACGATGCCTGTAGCAATGGCAACAACGTTGCGCAAACTATTAACTGG
CGAACTACTTACTCTAGCTTCCCGGCAACAATTAATAGACTGGATGGAGGCGGATAAAGTTGCAGGACCA
CTTCTGCGCTCGGCCCTTCCGGCTGGCTGGTTTATTGCTGATAAATCTGGAGCCGGTGAGCGTGGGTCTC
GCGGTATCATTGCAGCACTGGGGCCAGATGGTAAGCCCTCCCGTATCGTAGTTATCTACACGACGGGGAG
TCAGGCAACTATGGATGAACGAAATAGACAGATCGCTGAGATAGGTGCCTCACTGATTAAGCATTGGTAA
CTGTCAGACCAAGTTTACTCATATATACTTTAGATTGATTTAAAACTTCATTTTTAATTTAAAAGGATCT
AGGTGAAGATCCTTTTTGATAATCTCATGACCAAAATCCCTTAACGTGAGTTTTCGTTCCACTGAGCGTC
AGACCCCGTAGAAAAGATCAAAGGATCTTCTTGAGATCCTTTTTTTCTGCGCGTAATCTGCTGCTTGCAA
ACAAAAAAACCACCGCTACCAGCGGTGGTTTGTTTGCCGGATCAAGAGCTACCAACTCTTTTTCCGAAGG
TAACTGGCTTCAGCAGAGCGCAGATACCAAATACTGTCCTTCTAGTGTAGCCGTAGTTAGGCCACCACTT
CAAGAACTCTGTAGCACCGCCTACATACCTCGCTCTGCTAATCCTGTTACCAGTGGCTGCTGCCAGTGGC
GATAAGTCGTGTCTTACCGGGTTGGACTCAAGACGATAGTTACCGGATAAGGCGCAGCGGTCGGGCTGAA
CGGGGGGTTCGTGCACACAGCCCAGCTTGGAGCGAACGACCTACACCGAACTGAGATACCTACAGCGTGA
GCTATGAGAAAGCGCCACGCTTCCCGAAGGGAGAAAGGCGGACAGGTATCCGGTAAGCGGCAGGGTCGGA
ACAGGAGAGCGCACGAGGGAGCTTCCAGGGGGAAACGCCTGGTATCTTTATAGTCCTGTCGGGTTTCGCC
ACCTCTGACTTGAGCGTCGATTTTTGTGATGCTCGTCAGGGGGGCGGAGCCTATGGAAAAACGCCAGCAA
CGCGGCCTTTTTACGGTTCCTGGCCTTTTGCTGGCCTTTTGCTCACATGTTCTTTCCTGCGTTATCCCCT
GATTCTGTGGATAACCGTATTACCGCCTTTGAGTGAGCTGATACCGCTCGCCGCAGCCGAACGACCGAGC
GCAGCGAGTCAGTGAGCGAGGAAGCGGAAGAGCGCCCAATACGCAAACCGCCTCTCCCCGCGCGTTGGCC
GATTCATTAATGCAGCTGGCACGACAGGTTTCCCGACTGGAAAGCGGGCAGTGAGCGCAACGCAATTAAT
GTGAGTTAGCTCACTCATTAGGCACCCCAGGCTTTACACTTTATGCTTCCGGCTCGTATGTTGTGTGGAA
TTGTGAGCGGATAACAATTTCACACAGGAAACAGCTATGACCATGATTACGCCAAGCGCGCAATTAACCC
TCACTAAAGGGAACAAAAGCTGGAGCTGCAAGCTTAATGTAGTCTTATGCAATACTCTTGTAGTCTTGCA
ACATGGTAACGATGAGTTAGCAACATGCCTTACAAGGAGAGAAAAAGCACCGTGCATGCCGATTGGTGGA
AGTAAGGTGGTACGATCGTGCCTTATTAGGAAGGCAACAGACGGGTCTGACATGGATTGGACGAACCACT
GAATTGCCGCATTGCAGAGATATTGTATTTAAGTGCCTAGCTCGATACAATAAACGGGTCTCTCTGGTTA
GACCAGATCTGAGCCTGGGAGCTCTCTGGCTAACTAGGGAACCCACTGCTTAAGCCTCAATAAAGCTTGC
CTTGAGTGCTTCAAGTAGTGTGTGCCCGTCTGTTGTGTGACTCTGGTAACTAGAGATCCCTCAGACCCTT
TTAGTCAGTGTGGAAAATCTCTAGCAGTGGCGCCCGAACAGGGACCTGAAAGCGAAAGGGAAACCAGAGC
TCTCTCGACGCAGGACTCGGCTTGCTGAAGCGCGCACGGCAAGAGGCGAGGGGCGGCGACTGGTGAGTAC
GCCAAAAATTTTGACTAGCGGAGGCTAGAAGGAGAGAGATGGGTGCGAGAGCGTCAGTATTAAGCGGGGG
AGAATTAGATCGCGATGGGAAAAAATTCGGTTAAGGCCAGGGGGAAAGAAAAAATATAAATTAAAACATA
TAGTATGGGCAAGCAGGGAGCTAGAACGATTCGCAGTTAATCCTGGCCTGTTAGAAACATCAGAAGGCTG
TAGACAAATACTGGGACAGCTACAACCATCCCTTCAGACAGGATCAGAAGAACTTAGATCATTATATAAT
ACAGTAGCAACCCTCTATTGTGTGCATCAAAGGATAGAGATAAAAGACACCAAGGAAGCTTTAGACAAGA
TAGAGGAAGAGCAAAACAAAAGTAAGACCACCGCACAGCAAGCGGCCGCTGATCTTCAGACCTGGAGGAG
GAGATATGAGGGACAATTGGAGAAGTGAATTATATAAATATAAAGTAGTAAAAATTGAACCATTAGGAGT
AGCACCCACCAAGGCAAAGAGAAGAGTGGTGCAGAGAGAAAAAAGAGCAGTGGGAATAGGAGCTTTGTTC
CTTGGGTTCTTGGGAGCAGCAGGAAGCACTATGGGCGCAGCCTCAATGACGCTGACGGTACAGGCCAGAC
AATTATTGTCTGGTATAGTGCAGCAGCAGAACAATTTGCTGAGGGCTATTGAGGCGCAACAGCATCTGTT
GCAACTCACAGTCTGGGGCATCAAGCAGCTCCAGGCAAGAATCCTGGCTGTGGAAAGATACCTAAAGGAT
CAACAGCTCCTGGGGATTTGGGGTTGCTCTGGAAAACTCATTTGCACCACTGCTGTGCCTTGGAATGCTA
GTTGGAGTAATAAATCTCTGGAACAGATTTGGAATCACACGACCTGGATGGAGTGGGACAGAGAAATTAA
CAATTACACAAGCTTAATACACTCCTTAATTGAAGAATCGCAAAACCAGCAAGAAAAGAATGAACAAGAA
TTATTGGAATTAGATAAATGGGCAAGTTTGTGGAATTGGTTTAACATAACAAATTGGCTGTGGTATATAA
AATTATTCATAATGATAGTAGGAGGCTTGGTAGGTTTAAGAATAGTTTTTGCTGTACTTTCTATAGTGAA
TAGAGTTAGGCAGGGATATTCACCATTATCGTTTCAGACCCACCTCCCAACCCCGAGGGGACCCGACAGG
CCCGAAGGAATAGAAGAAGAAGGTGGAGAGAGAGACAGAGACAGATCCATTCGATTAGTGAACGGATCTC
GACGGTATCGGTTAACTTTTAAAAGAAAAGGGGGGATTGGGGGGTACAGTGCAGGGGAAAGAATAGTAGA
CATAATAGCAACAGACATACAAACTAAAGAATTACAAAAACAAATTACAAAAATTCAAAATTTTATCGAT
CACGAGACTAGCCTC
