>Addgene plasmid #24306 | 7TF | addgene partial sequence | sequence record 30062 | 24306 with LucNrev
TGGCGCCGGGCCTTTCTTTATGTTTTTGGCGTCTTCCATGGTGGCTTTACCAACAGTACCGGAATGCCAA
GCTTTTTACCAACAGTACCGGAATGCCAAGCTGGAATTCGAGCTTCCATTATATACCCTCTAGAGTCTAG
ATCTCGAGCCCGGGCTAGCACGCGGGCGCGCCCCTTTGATCTTACCCCCTTTGATCTTACCCCCTTTGAT
CTTACCCCCTTTGATCTCGCGCCCCTTTGATCTTACCCCCTTTGATCTTACCCCCTTTGATCTCGCGTAA
GAGCTCGGTACCCTGCAGGCATGCAAGCTTCAGCTGCTCGAGCCCGGGCTAGGAGGCTAGTCTCGTGATC
GATAAAATTTTGAATTTTTGTAATTTGTTTTTGTAATTCTTTAGTTTGTATGTCTGTTGCTATTATGTCT
ACTATTCTTTCCCCTGCACTGTACCCCCCAATCCCCCCTTTTCTTTTAAAAGTTAACCGATACCGTCGAG
ATCCGTTCACTAATCGAATGGATCTGTCTCTGTCTCTCTCTCCACCTTCTTCTTCTATTCCTTCGGGCCT
GTCGGGTCCCCTCGGGGTTGGGAGGTGGGTCTGAAACGATAATGGTGAATATCCCTGCCTAACTCTATTC
ACTATA
